Addgene plasmid #33315: p3F-Strep-mMALT1
Depositing lab: Vanessa Redecke. Depositing organization: St. Jude Children's Research Hospital. Publication: The E3 Ubiquitin Ligase Mind Bomb-2 (MIB2) Protein Controls B-cell CLL/Lymphoma 10 (BCL10)-dependent NF-{kappa}B Activation. Stempin CC, Chi L, Giraldo-Vela JP, High AA, Hacker H, Redecke V. J Biol Chem. 2011 Oct 28;286(43):37147-57. Epub 2011 Sep 6. 10.1074/jbc.M111.263384 PubMed 21896478.
Backbone
  Vector backbone: pEF-FLAG-Strep
  Vector type: Mammalian Expression
  Selectable markers: Neomycin (select with G418)
Growth in bacteria
  Bacterial resistance: Ampicillin, 100 μg/mL
  Growth temperature: 37°C
  Growth strain: DH5alpha
  Copy number: High Copy
Gene/Insert
  Gene/Insert name: Malt1
  Species: M. musculus (mouse)
  Entrez Gene: Malt1 (a.k.a. A630046N12, D430033E09Rik)
  Promoter: EF1a
  Tag / fusion protein: 3xFLAG (N terminal on backbone); StrepOne (N terminal on backbone)
  Cloning method: Restriction Enzyme; 5′ cloning site none (unknown if destroyed); 3′ cloning site none (unknown if destroyed)
  Sequencing primers: 5′ EF1a forward
Terms and licenses: Academic/Nonprofit Terms; Industry Terms: Not Available to Industry
How to cite: p3F-Strep-mMALT1 was a gift from Vanessa Redecke (Addgene plasmid # 33315 ; http://n2t.net/addgene:33315 ; RRID:Addgene_33315)
