[The description below was written by a language model from this plasmid's Addgene catalogue record.]
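Description:
p3F-Strep-mMALT1 is a mammalian expression plasmid built on the pEF-FLAG-Strep backbone and carrying mouse Malt1 as its insert. In bacteria it is maintained as a high-copy plasmid under ampicillin selection. The backbone also provides a neomycin resistance marker, so transfected mammalian cells can be selected with G418 to obtain stable lines. No feature table accompanies the record, so the replication origin, polyadenylation signal and the promoter driving the neomycin marker are not stated. The restriction sites used to insert the gene are not recorded either.

Expression of Malt1 is driven by the EF1a promoter, a strong constitutive promoter that works in a wide range of mammalian cell types. The backbone supplies two N-terminal tags in frame with the coding sequence: a 3xFLAG epitope and a StrepOne tag. The 3xFLAG tag allows sensitive detection and immunoprecipitation with anti-FLAG antibodies. The Strep-type tag binds streptavidin-derived resins and can be eluted under mild conditions. Together the two tags allow sequential, tandem affinity purification, which helps isolate native protein complexes with low background.

MALT1 is a paracaspase that partners with BCL10 in signalling pathways leading to NF-κB activation. The associated publication concerns control of BCL10-dependent NF-κB activation by the E3 ubiquitin ligase MIB2. This suggests the construct was used to express tagged mouse MALT1 for interaction, pull-down or signalling studies in that pathway, although the record does not describe specific experiments.
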