>Addgene plasmid #33315 | p3F-Strep-mMALT1 | addgene partial sequence | sequence record 41999 | EF1a-Fwd
TGTCGTGAGGATTCGCCACCACCATGGACTACAAAGACCATGACGGTGATTATAAAGATCATGATATCGA
TTACAAGGATGACGATGACAAGCTTGCAAGCGCGTGGAGCCACCCGCAGTTCGAGAAAGGTGGAGGTTCC
GGAGGTGGATCGGGAGGTGGATCGTGGAGCCACCCGCAGTTCGAAAAAGGCGCGGATCCGAAGCTTGGTA
CCATGTCGCTGTGGGGGCAGCCGCTGCAGGCCTCACCTCCCCTGGCCGTGCGGCAGCCCCCTACCGCGTC
CTCGGGACCTTCGACCTCCCCTCCAGCCGGCGCAACCCTCAACCGCCTGCCCGAGCCGCTGCTGCGGAGG
CTCAGCGAGAGCTTGGACCGCGCTCCGGAGGGCCGGGGCTGGCGGCAGCTGGCCGAGCTGGCGGGCAGTC
GGGGACGCCTCCGGCTCAGTGGCCTGGACCTGGAACAGTGTTCTCTTAAAGTATTGGAGCCAGAGGGAAG
CCCAAGTTTGTGTTTATTGAAACTAATGGGTGAAAAAGGATGTACAGTCACAGAACTGAGCGACTTCCTA
CAGGCTTTGGAGCACACTGAGGTTCTTCCGCTTCTCAACCCCCCAGGATTAAAGATCACTGTAAACCCAG
AATCCAAGGCAGTGTTGGCTGGACAGTTTGTAAAACTGTGCTGCCGGGCAACTGGACATCCTTTTGTACA
ATATCAATGGTTCAAAATGAATAAAGAGATCCCATATGGAAATTCATCAGAACTTGTTTTTAACACAGTG
CATGTAAAAGATGCAGGCTTTTATGTCTGCCGGGTTAACAACAGTTCCACTTTTGAATTTAGCCAGTGGT
CACAGCTGGATGTGTGTGATGTGGCAGAAGTAACAGACAGCTTCCAGGGAAGTATGGATGGCATCTCA
